>Addgene plasmid #19345 | pFA6a-natMX6-P3nmt1-3FLAG | depositor full sequence | sequence record 9000 | Author sequence
TCTATAGTGTCACCTAAATCGTATGTGTATGATACATAAGGTTATGTATTAATTGTAGCCGCGTTCTAAC
GACAATATGTCCATATGGTGCACTCTCAGTACAATCTGCTCTGATGCCGCATAGTTAAGCCAGCCCCGAC
ACCCGCCAACACCCGCTGACGCGCCCTGACGGGCTTGTCTGCTCCCGGCATCCGCTTACAGACAAGCTGT
GACCGTCTCCGGGAGCTGCATGTGTCAGAGGTTTTCACCGTCATCACCGAAACGCGCGAGACGAAAGGGC
CTCGTGATACGCCTATTTTTATAGGTTAATGTCATGATAATAATGGTTTCTTAGACGTCAGGTGGCACTT
TTCGGGGAAATGTGCGCGGAACCCCTATTTGTTTATTTTTCTAAATACATTCAAATATGTATCCGCTCAT
GAGACAATAACCCTGATAAATGCTTCAATAATATTGAAAAAGGAAGAGTATGAGTATTCAACATTTCCGT
GTCGCCCTTATTCCCTTTTTTGCGGCATTTTGCCTTCCTGTTTTTGCTCACCCAGAAACGCTGGTGAAAG
TAAAAGATGCTGAAGATCAGTTGGGTGCACGAGTGGGTTACATCGAACTGGATCTCAACAGCGGTAAGAT
CCTTGAGAGTTTTCGCCCCGAAGAACGTTTTCCAATGATGAGCACTTTTAAAGTTCTGCTATGTGGCGCG
GTATTATCCCGTATTGACGCCGGGCAAGAGCAACTCGGTCGCCGCATACACTATTCTCAGAATGACTTGG
TTGAGTACTCACCAGTCACAGAAAAGCATCTTACGGATGGCATGACAGTAAGAGAATTATGCAGTGCTGC
CATAACCATGAGTGATAACACTGCGGCCAACTTACTTCTGACAACGATCGGAGGACCGAAGGAGCTAACC
GCTTTTTTGCACAACATGGGGGATCATGTAACTCGCCTTGATCGTTGGGAACCGGAGCTGAATGAAGCCA
TACCAAACGACGAGCGTGACACCACGATGCCTGTAGCAATGGCAACAACGTTGCGCAAACTATTAACTGG
CGAACTACTTACTCTAGCTTCCCGGCAACAATTAATAGACTGGATGGAGGCGGATAAAGTTGCAGGACCA
CTTCTGCGCTCGGCCCTTCCGGCTGGCTGGTTTATTGCTGATAAATCTGGAGCCGGTGAGCGTGGGTCTC
GCGGTATCATTGCAGCACTGGGGCCAGATGGTAAGCCCTCCCGTATCGTAGTTATCTACACGACGGGGAG
TCAGGCAACTATGGATGAACGAAATAGACAGATCGCTGAGATAGGTGCCTCACTGATTAAGCATTGGTAA
CTGTCAGACCAAGTTTACTCATATATACTTTAGATTGATTTAAAACTTCATTTTTAATTTAAAAGGATCT
AGGTGAAGATCCTTTTTGATAATCTCATGACCAAAATCCCTTAACGTGAGTTTTCGTTCCACTGAGCGTC
AGACCCCGTAGAAAAGATCAAAGGATCTTCTTGAGATCCTTTTTTTCTGCGCGTAATCTGCTGCTTGCAA
ACAAAAAAACCACCGCTACCAGCGGTGGTTTGTTTGCCGGATCAAGAGCTACCAACTCTTTTTCCGAAGG
TAACTGGCTTCAGCAGAGCGCAGATACCAAATACTGTCCTTCTAGTGTAGCCGTAGTTAGGCCACCACTT
CAAGAACTCTGTAGCACCGCCTACATACCTCGCTCTGCTAATCCTGTTACCAGTGGCTGCTGCCAGTGGC
GATAAGTCGTGTCTTACCGGGTTGGACTCAAGACGATAGTTACCGGATAAGGCGCAGCGGTCGGGCTGAA
CGGGGGGTTCGTGCACACAGCCCAGCTTGGAGCGAACGACCTACACCGAACTGAGATACCTACAGCGTGA
GCATTGAGAAAGCGCCACGCTTCCCGAAGGGAGAAAGGCGGACAGGTATCCGGTAAGCGGCAGGGTCGGA
ACAGGAGAGCGCACGAGGGAGCTTCCAGGGGGAAACGCCTGGTATCTTTATAGTCCTGTCGGGTTTCGCC
ACCTCTGACTTGAGCGTCGATTTTTGTGATGCTCGTCAGGGGGGCGGAGCCTATGGAAAAACGCCAGCAA
CGCGGCCTTTTTACGGTTCCTGGCCTTTTGCTGGCCTTTTGCTCACATGTTCTTTCCTGCGTTATCCCCT
GATTCTGTGGATAACCGTATTACCGCCTTTGAGTGAGCTGATACCGCTCGCCGCAGCCGAACGACCGAGC
GCAGCGAGTCAGTGAGCGAGGAAGCGGAAGAGCGCCCAATACGCAAACCGCCTCTCCCCGCGCGTTGGCC
GATTCATTAATGCAGGTTAACCTGGCTTATCGAAATTAATACGACTCACTATAGGGAGACCGGCAGATCC
GCGGCCGCATAGGCCACTAGTGGATCTGATATCATCGATGAATTCGAGCTCGTTTAAACTGGATGGCGGC
GTTAGTATCGAATCGACAGCAGTATAGCGACCAGCATTCACATACGATTGACGCATGATATTACTTTCTG
CGCACTTAACTTCGCATCTGGGCAGATGATGTCGAGGCGAAAAAAAATATAAATCACGCTAACATTTGAT
TAAAATAGAACAACTACAATATAAAAAAACTATACAAATGACAAGTTCTTGAAAACAAGAATCTTTTTAT
TGTCAGTACTGATTAGGGGCAGGGCATGCTCATGTAGAGCGCCTGCCGCTCGCCGTCCGAGGCGGTGCCG
TCGTACAGGGCGGTGTCCAGGCCGCAGAGGGTGAACCCCATCCGCCGGTACGCGTGGATCGCCGGTGCGT
TGACGTTGGTGACCTCCAGCCAGAGGTGCCCGGCGCCCCGCTCGCCGGCGAACTCCGTCGCGAGCCCCAT
CAACGCGCGCCCGACCCCGTGCCCCCGGTGCTCCGGGGCGACCTCGATGTCCTCGACGGTCAGCCGGCGG
TTCCACGCCGAGTACGAGATGACCACGAAGCCCGCCAGGTCGCCGTCGTCCCCGTACGCGACGAACGTCC
GGGAGTCCGGGTCGCCGTCCTCCCCGTCGTCCGATTCGTCGTCCGATTCGTCGTCGGGGAACACCTTGGT
CAGGGGCGGGTCCACCGGCACCTCCCGCAGGGTGAAGCCGTCCCCGGTGGCGGTGACGCGGAAGACGGTG
TCGGTGGTGAAGGACCCATCCAGTGCCTCGATGGCCTCGGCGTCCCCCGGGACACTGGTGCGGTACCGGT
AAGCCGTGTCGTCAAGAGTGGTACCCATGGTTGTTTATGTTCGGATGTGATGTGAGAACTGTATCCTAGC
AAGATTTTAAAAGGAAGTATATGAAAGAAGAACCTCAGTGGCAAATCCTAACCTTTTATATTTCTCTACA
GGGGCGCGGCGTGGGGACAATTCAACGCGTCTGTGAGGGGAGCGTTTCCCTGCTCGCAGGTCTGCAGCGA
GGAGCCGTAATTTTTGCTTCGCGCCGTGCGGCCATCAAAATGTATGGATGCAAATGATTATACATGGGGA
TGTATGGGCTAAATGTACGGGCGACAGTCACATCATGCCCCTGAGCTGCGCACGTCAAGACTGTCAAGGA
GGGTATTCTGGGCCTCCATGTCGCTGGCCGGGTGACCCGGCGGGGACGAGGCAAGCTAAACAGATCTCGC
CATAAAAGACAGAATAAGTCATCAGCGGTTGTTTCATTTCCTATATTTTTTTTTTATTTTTTTATTTTTT
AATAAGGGAAAATTTAACGTCTAAGGATACAGAAGATTGTTAGCACATTAAAGTAATAAAGGCTTAAGTA
GTAAGTGCCTTAGCATGTTATTGTATTTCAAAGGACATAATCTAAAATAATAACAATATCATTTCTCACA
AGTTATTCAATTTTCTTTTTTTTTTCTAATAATATCAAGAATGTATTATTTGTTTGACATAAGTCAACTA
ATTTATTTAATATGCTGGATTAATCTTGCAGACATGTAAATTAACAAGTTTTAGTCAAATAACGTTGAAG
TTTCAATGAACTCAAATAATTTCTCTTTTTTTTTATATAACCATATATGTCTAATCTGATTTATATTTTC
CGCAGGATCAACTGAAGTTATGACATTTGGATTGGATCACTTATAACCTTGGTCGCCAAATAATACAAAA
ATCAGCGTTATAAAACAAAGAAGGTTTTTGTTAAGAAATTAATCCTCTTTCTTGATAAGAAAGTTGAACC
GAAATTGCAGATACTGATATATGAAAATAATACCCACAATTTTGGGAATAGCGCAAGCCTCAATTTAAAC
AATAGGTGAGGACACATGATAATGACCTCAATGATTGTTAGAAGAAAAGAGCCTCATTACAAAATCGAAA
AATGAATGGTTGGGTACAAGTTTCCAAAACATGGTAAAGTGGACTTTGCGTATGAGACGTAAATAGAAAA
AAACACTTGTTATATGTTTTCTAGAATTATTGTTGTCTCTTTATGGTTGGATGATGCAAAATAGTAATTT
CGGTTAGTTGCTGTAAAACACCACGAGACAAATAGATATGGATATTTATTAAATCAGGAAAAACGTAACT
CTCGGCTACTGGATGGTTCAGTCACCCAACGATTACTGGGGAGAGAAAACAGGGCAAAAGCAAAGCTTAA
AGGAATCCGATTGTCATTCGGCAATGTGCAGCGAAACTAAAAACCGGATAATGGACCTGTTAATCGAAAC
ATTGAAGATATATAAAGGAAGAGGAATCCTGGCATATCATCAATTGAATAAGTTGAATTAATTATTTCAA
TCTCATTCTCACTTTCTGACTTATAGTCGCTTTGTTAAATCATGTCTTTAATTAATATGGACTACAAGGA
CGACGATGACAAGGATTACAAAGATGACGACGATAAGGACTATAAGGACGATGATGATAAATAGGGCGCG
CCACTTCTAAATAAGCGAATTTCTTATGATTTATGATTTTTATTATTAAATAAGTTATAAAAAAAATAAG
TGTATACAAATTTTAAAGTGACTCTTAGGTTTTAAAACGAAAATTCTTATTCTTGAGTAACTCTTTCCTG
TAGGTCAGGTTGCTTTCTCAGGTATAGTATGAGGTCGCTCTTATTGACCACACCTCTACCGGCAGATCCG
CTAGGGATAACAGGGTAATATAGATCCGTCGACCTGCAGCGTACGAAGCTTCAGCTGGCGGCCGCGT
Features (pLannotate 1.2.2; 13 found; start..end, strand, type, name):
      1..19      -  promoter       SP6 promoter: promoter for bacteriophage SP6 RNA polymerase
     82..133     -  misc_feature   bom (fragment): basis of mobility region from pBR322
    235..270     -  CDS            rop (fragment): Rop protein, which maintains plasmids at low copy number; rop
    365..469     +  promoter       AmpR promoter: bla
    470..1330    +  CDS            AmpR: β-lactamase; bla; confers resistance to ampicillin, carbenicillin, and related antibiotics
   1501..2089    +  rep_origin     ori: high-copy-number ColE1/pMB1/pBR322/pUC origin of replication
   2272..2325    +  CDS            lacI (fragment): lac repressor; lacI; The lac repressor binds to the lac operator to inhibit transcription in E. coli. This inhibition can be relieved by adding lactose or isopropyl-β-D-thiogalactopyranoside (IPTG).
   2347..2365    +  promoter       T7 promoter: promoter for bacteriophage T7 RNA polymerase
   2470..3592    -  gene           natMX6: yeast selectable marker conferring nourseothricin resistance
   3637..4802    +  promoter       nmt1 promoter: wild-type nmt1 promoter from Schizosaccharomyces pombe, conferring strong thiamine-repressible expression
   4823..4843    +  CDS            FLAG (fragment): FLAG® epitope tag, followed by an enterokinase cleavage site
   4844..4887    +  CDS            3xFLAG (fragment): three tandem FLAG® epitope tags
   4915..5102    +  terminator     ADH1 terminator: S. cerevisiae ADH1; transcription terminator for the S. cerevisiae alcohol dehydrogenase 1 (ADH1) gene
