[The description below was written by a language model from this plasmid's Addgene catalogue record and pLannotate feature annotations shown in this document.]
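Description:
pFA6a-natMX6-P3nmt1-3FLAG is a member of the pFA6a family of PCR-template plasmids, built for genomic FLAG epitope tagging in the fission yeast Schizosaccharomyces pombe. It was made from pFA6a-kanMX6-P3nmt1-3FLAG by replacing the kanMX6 marker with natMX6, cloned between BglII and PmeI sites. In E. coli it is maintained through a high-copy ColE1/pUC-type origin and selected with ampicillin via the β-lactamase gene. The backbone also contains SP6 and T7 phage promoters flanking the module, plus short remnants of bom, rop and lacI that are not functional parts of the design. The table lists no yeast replication origin, which fits use as a source of an integrating cassette rather than as an episome.

The functional module has three parts. The natMX6 cassette, whose resistance gene comes from Streptomyces noursei, confers nourseothricin resistance in yeast and lies in the opposite orientation to the rest. The nmt1 promoter is annotated as the wild-type, full-strength form, giving strong expression that is repressed by thiamine. It is followed directly by FLAG sequences (annotated as FLAG and 3xFLAG fragments that together correspond to the triple tag), and an S. cerevisiae ADH1 terminator lies downstream of them. The marker–promoter–tag order suggests the cassette is amplified with primers carrying homology to a target locus and integrated just upstream of a chromosomal open reading frame. That would place the gene under thiamine-regulated nmt1 control and add an N-terminal 3xFLAG tag for detection or immunoprecipitation, although the record does not spell out this workflow.

The depositor notes a few point mutations in the drug-resistance genes, inherited from the source plasmids, and reports that they do not affect resistance or plasmid function.
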