Addgene plasmid #19345: pFA6a-natMX6-P3nmt1-3FLAG
Depositing lab: Eishi Noguchi. Depositing organization: Drexel University. Publication: A vector system for genomic FLAG epitope-tagging in Schizosaccharomyces pombe. Noguchi C, Garabedian MV, Malik M, Noguchi E. Biotechnol J. 2008 Oct;3(9-10):1280-5. doi: 10.1002/biot.200800140. PubMed 18729046.
Backbone
  Vector backbone: pFA6a-kanMX6-P3nmt1-3FLAG
  Backbone size w/o insert (bp): 4000
  Vector type: Yeast Expression
  Selectable markers: nourseothricin
Growth in bacteria
  Bacterial resistance: Ampicillin, 100 μg/mL
  Growth temperature: 37°C
  Growth strain: DH5alpha
  Copy number: Unknown
Gene/Insert
  Gene/Insert name: natMX6
  Species: Streptomyces noursei
  Insert size (bp): 1200
  Cloning method: Restriction Enzyme; 5′ cloning site BglII (unknown if destroyed); 3′ cloning site PmeI (unknown if destroyed)
  Sequencing primers: 5′ n/a
Terms and licenses: Academic/Nonprofit Terms; Industry Terms: Not Available to Industry
Depositor comments: There are a few point mutations in drug resistant genes. These mutations are derived from the original drug resistant plasmids we have obtained. However these mutations do not alter drug resistant property of the genes or the functions of our plasmids.
How to cite: pFA6a-natMX6-P3nmt1-3FLAG was a gift from Eishi Noguchi (Addgene plasmid # 19345 ; http://n2t.net/addgene:19345 ; RRID:Addgene_19345)
