>Addgene plasmid #19345 | pFA6a-natMX6-P3nmt1-3FLAG | addgene partial sequence | sequence record 25106 | T7 5'-TAATACGACTCACTATAGGG-3'
GAACGGGCGCATGGCCACTAGTGGATCTGATATCATCGATGAATTCGAGCTCGTTTAAACACTGGATGGC
GGCGTTAGTATCGAATCGACAGCAGTATAGCGACCAGCATTCACATACGATTGACGCATGATATTACTTT
CTGCGCACTTAACTTCGCATCTGGGCAGATGATGTCGAGGCGAAAAAAAATATAAATCACGCTAACATTT
GATTAAAATAGAACAACTACAATATAAAAAAACTATACAAATGACAAGTTCTTGAAAACAAGAATCTTTT
TATTGTCAGTACTGATTAGGGGCAGGGCATGCTCATGTAGAGCGCCTGCTCGCCGTCCGAGGCGGTGCCG
TCGTACAGGGCGGTGTCCAGGCCGCAGAGGGTGAACCCCATCCGCCGGTACGCGTGGATCGCCGGTGCGT
TGACGTTGGTGACCTCCAGCCAGAGGTGCCCGGCGCCCCGCTCGCGGGCGAACTCCGTCGCGAGCCCCAT
CAACGCGCGCCCGACCCCGTGCCCCCGGTGCTCCGGGGCGACCTCGATGTCCTCGACGGTCAGCCGGCGG
TTCCAGCCGGAGTACGAGACGACCACGAAGCCCGCCAGGTCGCCGTCGTCCCCGTACGCGACGAACGTCC
GGGAGTCCGGGTCGCCGTCCTCCCCGTCGTCCGATTCGTCGTCCGATTCGTCGTCGGGGAACACCTTGGT
CAGGGGCGGGTCCACCGGCACCTCCCNAGNCCGNNNCCGGCGGGGGGGGNAAGNAAAAAAAAAAAGGTTG
TGGGGGANAAAGNNCCATCCAGTGCCTCGATGGCTCGGCGTCCCCGGGANACTGG
